Addgene plasmid #69484: pMDR1-44
Purpose: Deletion Construct
Depositing lab: Kathleen Scotto. Depositing organization: Memorial Sloan-Kettering Cancer Center. Publication: Transcriptional regulation of the MDR1 gene by histone acetyltransferase and deacetylase is mediated by NF-Y. Jin S, Scotto KW. Mol Cell Biol. 1998 Jul;18(7):4377-84. PubMed 9632821.
Backbone
  Vector backbone: pGL2 Basic
  Backbone manufacturer: Promega
  Backbone size w/o insert (bp): 5598
  Vector type: Mammalian Expression, Luciferase
Growth in bacteria
  Bacterial resistance: Ampicillin, 100 μg/mL
  Growth temperature: 37°C
  Growth strain: DH5alpha
  Copy number: High Copy
Gene/Insert
  Gene/Insert name: MDR1 promoter (alt name: ABCB1)
  Species: H. sapiens (human)
  Insert size (bp): 162
  Mutation: Insert includes MDR1 promoter sequence from -44 to +118
  Entrez Gene: ABCB1 (a.k.a. ABC20, CD243, CLCS, GP170, MDR1, P-GP, PGY1, p-170)
  Cloning method: Restriction Enzyme; 5′ cloning site Sma I (unknown if destroyed); 3′ cloning site Cell II (unknown if destroyed)
  Sequencing primers: 5′ GLprimer1; 3′ GLprimer2
Terms and licenses: Academic/Nonprofit Terms; Industry Terms: Not Available to Industry
How to cite: pMDR1-44 was a gift from Kathleen Scotto (Addgene plasmid # 69484 ; http://n2t.net/addgene:69484 ; RRID:Addgene_69484)
