[The description below was written by a language model from this plasmid's Addgene catalogue record.]
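Description:
pMDR1-44 is a luciferase reporter plasmid built on the promoterless pGL2 Basic backbone (about 5.6 kb without insert), classed as a mammalian expression/luciferase vector. It is maintained in E. coli as a high-copy plasmid under ampicillin selection. Because pGL2 Basic carries a firefly luciferase coding region with no eukaryotic promoter or enhancer of its own, reporter output in transfected mammalian cells depends on whatever regulatory DNA is cloned upstream of the luciferase gene.

The insert is a 162 bp fragment of the human MDR1 (ABCB1) promoter, the gene encoding the P-glycoprotein multidrug efflux transporter. The fragment spans positions -44 to +118 relative to the transcription start site and was introduced by restriction cloning; the record notes that it is not known whether the cloning sites were preserved. The stated purpose is "deletion construct", indicating that it is a 5′-truncated version of the promoter, retaining only a minimal proximal region plus downstream transcribed sequence. Its name and purpose suggest it belongs to a series of promoter truncations, although the other members are not described here.

Constructs of this type are used in transient transfection assays to map which promoter segments are needed for basal or induced transcription, by comparing luciferase activity among fragments of different length. The associated study concerned regulation of MDR1 transcription by histone acetyltransferase and deacetylase activities acting through the transcription factor NF-Y. The record does not state which binding sites are retained or lost in this particular truncation, and no feature table was provided, so details of the backbone elements rest on the general properties of pGL2 Basic.
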