>Addgene plasmid #69484 | pMDR1-44 | addgene partial sequence | sequence record 129910 | F1ori-F 5'-GTGGACTCTTGTTCCAAACTGG-3'
GGTCTATTCTTTTGATTTATAAGGGATTTTGCCGATTTCGGCCTATTGGTTAAAAAATGAGCTGATTTAA
CAAAAATTTAACGCGAATTTTAACAAAATATTAACGCTTACAATTTGCCATTCGCCATTCAGGCTGCGCA
ACTGTTGGGAAGGGCGATCGGTGCGGGCCTCTTCGCTATTACGCCAGCCCAAGCTACCATGATAAGTAAG
TAATATTAAGGTACGTGGAGGTTTTACTTGCTTTAAAAAACCTCCCACACCTCCCCCTGAACCTGAAACA
TAAAATGAATGCAATTGTTGTTGTTAACTTGTTTATTGCAGCTTATAATGGTTACAAATAAAGCAATAGC
ATCACAAATTTCACAAATAAAGCATTTTTTTCACTGCATTCTAGTTGTGGTTTGTCCAAACTCATCAATG
TATCTTATGGTACTGTAACTGAGCTAACATAACCCGAGCACAGCCGCTTCGCTCTCTTTGCCACAGGAAG
CCTGAGCTCATTCGAGTAGCGGCTCTTCCAAGCTCAAAGAAGCAGAGGCCGCTGTTCGTTTCCTTTAGGT
CTTTCCACTAAAGTCGGAGTATCTTCTTCCAAAATTTCACGTCTTGGTGGCCGTTCCAAGCTCGAGATCT
AAGTAAGCTTGGCATTCCGGTACTGTTGGTAAAATGGAAGACGCCAAAAACATAAAGAAAGGCCCGGCGC
CATTCTATCCTCTAGAGGATGGAACCGCTGGAGAGCAACTGCATAAGGCTATGAAGAGATACGCCCTGGT
TCCTGGAACAATTGCTTTTACAGATGCACATATCGAGGTGAACATCACGTACGCGGAATACTTCGAAATG
TCCGTTCGGTTGGCAGAAGCTATGAAACGATATGGGCTGAATACAAATCACAGAATCGTCGTATGCAGTG
AAAACTCTCTTCAATTCTTTATGCCGGTGTTGGGCGCGTTATTTATCGGAGTTGCAGTTGCGCCCGCGAA
CGACATTTATAATGAACGTGAATTG
