>Addgene plasmid #69484 | pMDR1-44 | addgene partial sequence | sequence record 129911 | LucNRev 5'-CCTTATGCAGTTGCTCTCC-3'
GAATGGCGCCGGGCCTTTCTTTATGTTTTTGGCGTCTTCCATTTTACCAACAGTACCGGAATGCCAAGCT
TACTTAGATCTCGAGCTTGGAACGGCCACCAAGACGTGAAATTTTGGAAGAAGATACTCCGACTTTAGTG
GAAAGACCTAAAGGAAACGAACAGCGGCCTCTGCTTCTTTGAGCTTGGAAGAGCCGCTACTCGAATGAGC
TCAGGCTTCCTGTGGCAAAGAGAGCGAAGCGGCTGTGCTCGGGTTATGTTAGCTCAGTTACAGTACCATA
AGATACATTGATGAGTTTGGACAAACCACAACTAGAATGCAGTGAAAAAAATGCTTTATTTGTGAAATTT
GTGATGCTATTGCTTTATTTGTAACCATTATAAGCTGCAATAAACAAGTTAACAACAACAATTGCATTCA
TTTTATGTTTCAGGTTCAGGGGGAGGTGTGGGAGGTTTTTTAAAGCAAGTAAAACCTCCACGTACCTTAA
TATTACTTACTTATCATGGTAGCTTGGGCTGGCGTAATAGCGAAGAGGCCCGCACCGATCGCCCTTCCCA
ACAGTTGCGCAGCCTGAATGGCGAATGGCAAATTGTAAGCGTTAATATTTTGTTAAAATTCGCGTTAAAT
TTTTGTTAAATCAGCTCATTTTTTAACCAATAGGCCGAAATCGGCAAAATCCCTTATAAATCAAAAGAAT
AGACCGAGATAGGGT
[37 nt withheld, positions 716-752]
AAAGAACGTGGACTCCAACGTCAAAGG
[49 nt withheld, positions 780-828]
T
[91 nt withheld, positions 830-920]
G
[110 nt withheld, positions 922-1031]
